Addgene plasmid #27636: pcdna3 flag - ULK1 wt
Depositing lab: Reuben Shaw. Depositing organization: Salk Institute for Biological Studies. Publication: Phosphorylation of ULK1 (hATG1) by AMP-activated protein kinase connects energy sensing to mitophagy. Egan DF, Shackelford DB, Mihaylova MM, Gelino S, Kohnz RA, Mair W, Vasquez DS, Joshi A, Gwinn DM, Taylor R, Asara JM, Fitzpatrick J, Dillin A, Viollet B, Kundu M, Hansen M, Shaw RJ. Science. 2011 Jan 28;331(6016):456-61. doi: 10.1126/science.1196371. Epub 2010 Dec 23. PubMed 21205641.
Backbone
  Vector backbone: pcDNA3
  Backbone size w/o insert (bp): 5500
  Vector type: Mammalian Expression
Growth in bacteria
  Bacterial resistance: Ampicillin, 100 μg/mL
  Growth temperature: 37°C
  Growth strain: DH5alpha
  Copy number: Unknown
Gene/Insert
  Gene/Insert name: mouse ULK1
  Species: M. musculus (mouse)
  Insert size (bp): 3150
  Mutation: Initial M from ULK1 removed.
  GenBank ID: NP_033495.2
  Entrez Gene: Ulk1 (a.k.a. AU041434, Unc51.1, mKIAA0722)
  Tag / fusion protein: flag (N terminal on backbone)
  Cloning method: Gateway Cloning; 5′ cloning site none/attR1 (unknown if destroyed); 3′ cloning site none/attR2 (unknown if destroyed)
  Sequencing primers: 5′ t7 promotor
Terms and licenses: Academic/Nonprofit Terms; Industry Terms: Not Available to Industry
How to cite: pcdna3 flag - ULK1 wt was a gift from Reuben Shaw (Addgene plasmid # 27636 ; http://n2t.net/addgene:27636 ; RRID:Addgene_27636)
