[The description below was written by a language model from this plasmid's Addgene catalogue record and pLannotate feature annotations shown in this document.]
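Description:
pcdna3 flag - ULK1 wt is a mammalian expression plasmid built on a Gateway-adapted pcDNA3 backbone. It carries wild-type mouse ULK1, the serine/threonine kinase (the ATG1 homologue) that acts early in starvation-induced autophagy. The sequenced record is 8,636 nt. In bacteria the plasmid replicates from a high-copy ColE1/pUC-type origin and is selected with ampicillin through the β-lactamase gene. An f1 origin is also present. For mammalian cells, an SV40 early promoter drives a neomycin phosphotransferase cassette ending in an SV40 polyadenylation signal, which would allow G418 selection of stable transfectants.

The expression unit consists of the human CMV immediate-early enhancer and promoter, a FLAG epitope supplied by the backbone, and the roughly 3.15 kb Ulk1 coding sequence, terminated by the bovine growth hormone polyadenylation signal. The annotation software matched the tag only as a short fragment of a 3xFLAG feature, in keeping with the catalogue's plain "flag" tag. The initiating methionine of ULK1 was removed, so translation begins at the N-terminal tag and reads through into the kinase. The insert was introduced by Gateway recombination. The catalogue lists attR1 and attR2 as the cloning sites, whereas the sequenced plasmid shows attB1 and attB2 flanking the open reading frame, as expected after an LR reaction. T7 and SP6 promoters sit on either side of the insert and are useful for sequencing or in vitro transcription. Short annotated fragments such as the HIV-1 LTR, ble and lacI hits are probably incidental backbone matches.

The associated publication concerns AMPK phosphorylation of ULK1 and its link to mitophagy. The "wt" in the name suggests a reference construct for transient or stable expression of FLAG-tagged ULK1, detectable or immunoprecipitable through the epitope.
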