Features (pLannotate 1.2.2; 24 found; start..end, strand, type, name):
      1..380     +  enhancer       CMV enhancer: human cytomegalovirus immediate early enhancer
    381..584     +  promoter       CMV promoter: human cytomegalovirus (CMV) immediate early promoter
    580..613     +  LTR            5' LTR (truncated) (fragment): truncated 5' long terminal repeat (LTR) from HIV-1
    629..647     +  promoter       T7 promoter: promoter for bacteriophage T7 RNA polymerase
    672..694     +  CDS            3xFLAG (fragment): three tandem FLAG® epitope tags
    705..729     +  protein_bind   attB1: mutant version of attB; recombination site for the Gateway® BP reaction BP Clonase™
    732..3881    +  CDS            Ulk1: ULK1_MOUSE - Experimental evidence at protein level: Swiss-Prot protein existence level 1. Serine/threonine-protein kinase involved in autophagy in response to starvation (PubMed:10624947, PubMed:19258318, PubMed:21205641, PubMed:21258367, PubMed:21460634, PubMed:25040165). Acts upstream of phosphatidylinositol 3-kinase PIK3C3 to regulate the formation of autophagophores, the precursors of autophagosomes (PubMed:10624947, PubMed:19258318, PubMed:21205641, PubMed:21258367, PubMed:21460634, PubMed:25040165). Part of regulatory feedback loops in autophagy: acts both as a downstream effector and n
   3887..3911    -  protein_bind   attB2: mutant version of attB; recombination site for the Gateway® BP reaction BP Clonase™
   3955..3973    -  promoter       SP6 promoter: promoter for bacteriophage SP6 RNA polymerase
   3999..4223    +  polyA_signal   bGH poly(A) signal: bovine growth hormone polyadenylation signal
   4227..4248    +  promoter       SV40 promoter (fragment): SV40 enhancer and early promoter
   4269..4697    +  rep_origin     f1 ori (sequence partly withheld): f1 bacteriophage origin of replication; arrow indicates direction of (+) strand synthesis
   4711..5040    +  promoter       SV40 promoter: SV40 enhancer and early promoter
   5107..5898    +  CDS            neo: KKA2_KLEPN - Also known as kan, nptII. Experimental evidence at protein level: Swiss-Prot protein existence level 1. Resistance to kanamycin, neomycin, paromomycin, ribostamycin, butirosin and gentamicin B. From Klebsiella pneumoniae.
   5922..6080    +  CDS            ble (fragment): BLE_KLEPN - Experimental evidence at protein level: Swiss-Prot protein existence level 1. Binding protein with a strong affinity to the bleomycin family of antibiotics. Binds to CL990; an antimitotic-antibiotic compound. From Klebsiella pneumoniae.
   6075..6196    +  polyA_signal   SV40 poly(A) signal: SV40 polyadenylation signal
   6269..6285    -  protein_bind   lac operator: The lac repressor binds to the lac operator to inhibit transcription in E. coli. This inhibition can be relieved by adding lactose or isopropyl-β-D-thiogalactopyranoside (IPTG). lac repressor encoded by lacI
   6293..6323    -  promoter       lac promoter: promoter for the E. coli lac operon
   6338..6359    -  protein_bind   CAP binding site: CAP binding activates transcription in the presence of cAMP. E. coli catabolite activator protein
   6372..6464    -  CDS            lacI (fragment): lac repressor; lacI; The lac repressor binds to the lac operator to inhibit transcription in E. coli. This inhibition can be relieved by adding lactose or isopropyl-β-D-thiogalactopyranoside (IPTG).
   6647..7235    -  rep_origin     ori: high-copy-number ColE1/pMB1/pBR322/pUC origin of replication
   7406..8266    -  CDS            AmpR: β-lactamase; bla; confers resistance to ampicillin, carbenicillin, and related antibiotics
   8267..8371    -  promoter       AmpR promoter: bla
   8430..8482    -  misc_feature   bom (fragment): basis of mobility region from pBR322
>Addgene plasmid #27636 | pcdna3 flag - ULK1 wt | addgene full sequence | sequence record 197034 | Addgene NGS Result
GACATTGATTATTGACTAGTTATTAATAGTAATCAATTACGGGGTCATTAGTTCATAGCCCATATATGGA
GTTCCGCGTTACATAACTTACGGTAAATGGCCCGCCTGGCTGACCGCCCAACGACCCCCGCCCATTGACG
TCAATAATGACGTATGTTCCCATAGTAACGCCAATAGGGACTTTCCATTGACGTCAATGGGTGGAGTATT
TACGGTAAACTGCCCACTTGGCAGTACATCAAGTGTATCATATGCCAAGTACGCCCCCTATTGACGTCAA
TGACGGTAAATGGCCCGCCTGGCATTATGCCCAGTACATGACCTTATGGGACTTTCCTACTTGGCAGTAC
ATCTACGTATTAGTCATCGCTATTACCATGGTGATGCGGTTTTGGCAGTACATCAATGGGCGTGGATAGC
GGTTTGACTCACGGGGATTTCCAAGTCTCCACCCCATTGACGTCAATGGGAGTTTGTTTTGGCACCAAAA
TCAACGGGACTTTCCAAAATGTCGTAACAACTCCGCCCCATTGACGCAAATGGGCGGTAGGCGTGTACGG
TGGGAGGTCTATATAAGCAGAGCTCTCTGGCTAACTAGAGAACCCACTGCTTACTGGCTTATCGAAATTA
ATACGACTCACTATAGGGAGACCCAAGCTGCCACCATGGACTACAAGGACGACGACGATAAGGAATTCGT
TATCACAAGTTTGTACAAAAAAGCAGGCTTCGAGCCGGGCCGAGGCGGCGTCGAGACCGTGGGCAAGTTC
GAGTTCTCTCGCAAGGACCTGATTGGACACGGCGCCTTCGCGGTGGTCTTCAAGGGTCGACACCGCGAGA
AGCACGACCTGGAGGTGGCCGTCAAATGCATTAACAAGAAGAACCTTGCCAAGTCCCAAACACTGCTGGG
AAAGGAAATCAAAATCCTGAAGGAACTAAAGCACGAAAACATCGTGGCGCTGTATGACTTCCAGGAAATG
GCTAATTCTGTCTACCTGGTCATGGAGTATTGTAATGGTGGAGACCTGGCTGACTACCTGCACACTATGC
GCACACTGAGTGAAGACACTGTCAGGCTTTTCCTACAGCAGATCGCTGGCGCCATGCGGCTGCTGCACAG
CAAGGGCATCATCCACCGGGACCTGAAGCCCCAAAACATCCTGCTGTCCAACCCTGGGGGCCGCCGGGCC
AACCCCAGCAACATCCGAGTCAAGATTGCTGACTTTGGATTCGCTCGGTACCTCCAGAGCAACATGATGG
CGGCCACACTCTGTGGTTCTCCTATGTACATGGCTCCTGAGGTCATTATGTCCCAGCACTACGATGGAAA
GGCTGACCTGTGGAGCATTGGCACCATTGTCTACCAGTGTCTGACAGGGAAGGCCCCTTTTCAGGCCAGC
AGCCCTCAGGATTTGCGCCTGTTTTATGAGAAGAACAAGACACTAGTTCCTGCCATCCCCCGGGAGACAT
CAGCTCCCCTGCGGCAGCTGCTCCTGGCTCTGTTGCAGCGGAACCACAAGGACCGCATGGACTTTGATGA
ATTTTTCCACCACCCTTTCTTGGATGCCAGCACCCCCATCAAGAAATCCCCACCTGTGCCTGTGCCCTCA
TATCCAAGCTCAGGGTCTGGCAGCAGCTCCAGCAGCAGCTCTGCCTCCCACCTGGCCTCTCCACCGTCCC
TGGGGGAGATGCCACAGCTACAGAAGACCCTTACCTCCCCAGCCGATGCTGCTGGCTTTCTTCAGGGCTC
CCGGGACTCTGGTGGCAGCAGCAAAGACTCCTGTGACACAGATGACTTTGTCATGGTCCCAGCCCAGTTT
CCAGGTGATCTAGTTGCTGAGGCAGCCAGTGCCAAGCCCCCACCTGATAGCCTGCTGTGTAGTGGGAGCT
CATTGGTGGCCTCTGCTGGCCTAGAGAGCCACGGCCGTACCCCCTCTCCCTCTCCGACCTGCAGCAGCTC
TCCCAGCCCCTCTGGCCGGCCTGGCCCCTTCTCCAGCAACAGGTACGGTGCCTCGGTCCCCATTCCTGTC
CCCACTCAGGTGCACAATTACCAGCGCATCGAGCAAAACCTGCAATCGCCCACTCAACAGCAGACAGCCA
GGTCCTCTGCCATCCGAAGGTCAGGGAGCACCAGCCCCCTGGGCTTTGGCCGGGCCAGCCCATCACCCCC
CTCCCACACCGATGGAGCCATGCTGGCCAGGAAGCTGTCACTTGGAGGTGGCCGTCCCTACACACCTTCT
CCCCAAGTGGGAACCATCCCAGAGCGACCCAGCTGGAGCAGAGTGCCCTCCCCACAAGGAGCTGATGTGC
GGGTTGGCAGGTCACCACGACCCGGTTCCTCTGTGCCTGAGCACTCTCCAAGAACCACTGGGCTGGGCTG
CCGCCTGCACAGTGCCCCTAACCTGTCCGACTTCCATGTTGTGCGTCCCAAGCTGCCTAAGCCCCCAACA
GACCCACTGGGAGCCACCTTTAGCCCACCCCAGACCAGCGCACCCCAGCCATGCCCAGGGCTACAGTCTT
GCCGGCCACTGCGTGGCTCACCTAAGCTGCCTGACTTCCTACAGCGGAGTCCCCTACCCCCCATCCTAGG
CTCTCCTACCAAGGCCGGGCCCTCCTTTGACTTCCCCAAAACCCCCAGCTCTCAGAATTTGCTGACCCTG
TTGGCTAGGCAGGGGGTAGTAATGACACCACCTCGGAACCGTACACTGCCTGACCTCTCCGAGGCCAGTC
CTTTCCATGGCCAGCAGCTGGGCTCTGGCCTTCGGCCCGCTGAAGACACCCGGGGTCCCTTTGGACGGTC
CTTCAGCACCAGCCGCATTACGGACCTGCTGCTTAAGGCTGCATTTGGGACTCAGGCCTCTGACTCAGGC
AGCACAGACAGCCTACAGGAGAAACCTATGGAGATTGCTCCCTCTGCTGGCTTTGGAGGGACTCTGCATC
CAGGAGCTCGTGGTGGAGGGGCCAGCAGCCCAGCACCTGTGGTATTTACTGTAGGCTCCCCACCCAGTGG
TGCCACCCCACCCCAGAGTACCCGTACCAGAATGTTCTCAGTGGGCTCTTCCAGCTCCCTGGGCTCTACT
GGCTCCTCCTCTGCCCGCCACTTAGTGCCTGGGGCCTGTGGAGAGGCCCCGGAGCTTTCTGCCCCAGGCC
ACTGCTGTAGCCTTGCTGACCCCCTTGCTGCCAACTTGGAGGGGGCTGTGACCTTCGAGGCTCCTGACCT
CCCAGAGGAGACCCTCATGGAGCAAGAGCACACGGAAACCCTACACAGTCTGCGCTTCACACTAGCGTTT
GCACAGCAAGTTCTGGAGATTGCAGCCCTGAAGGGAAGTGCCAGTGAGGCCGCCGGTGGCCCTGAGTACC
AGCTCCAGGAAAGTGTGGTGGCTGACCAGATCAGTCAGTTGAGCCGAGAGTGGGGCTTTGCAGAGCAACT
GGTTCTGTACTTGAAGGTGGCTGAGCTGCTGTCCTCAGGCCTACAGACTGCCATTGACCAGATTCGAGCT
GGCAAACTCTGCCTTTCATCTACTGTGAAGCAGGTGGTACGCAGACTAAATGAGCTGTACAAGGCCAGCG
TGGTATCCTGCCAGGGCCTCAGCTTGCGACTTCAGCGCTTCTTTCTGGACAAACAACGGCTGCTGGACGG
GATCCATGGTGTCACTGCAGAGCGGCTCATCCTCAGCCATGCTGTGCAAATGGTACAATCAGCTGCCCTT
GATGAGATGTTCCAGCACCGAGAGGGCTGTGTACCGAGATATCACAAAGCCCTGCTATTGCTGGAGGGGT
TGCAGCACACTCTCACGGACCAGGCAGACATTGAGAACATTGCCAAATGCAAGCTGTGCATTGAGAGGAG
ACTCTCGGCCCTGCTGAGTGGTGTCTATGCCTGAATACCCAGCTTTCTTGTACAAAGTGGTGATAACGTG
GATCCCACTCGAGCATGCATCTAGAGGGCCCTATTCTATAGTGTCACCTAAATGCTAGAGCTCGCTGATC
AGCCTCGACTGTGCCTTCTAGTTGCCAGCCATCTGTTGTTTGCCCCTCCCCCGTGCCTTCCTTGACCCTG
GAAGGTGCCACTCCCACTGTCCTTTCCTAATAAAATGAGGAAATTGCATCGCATTGTCTGAGTAGGTGTC
ATTCTATTCTGGGGGGTGGGGTGGGGCAGGACAGCAAGGGGGAGGATTGGGAAGACAATAGCAGGCATGC
TGGGGATGCGGTGGGCTCTATGGCTTCTGAGGCGGAAAGAACCAGCTGGGGCTCTAGGGGGTATCCCC
[124 nt withheld, positions 4269-4392]
C
[91 nt withheld, positions 4394-4484]
A
[49 nt withheld, positions 4486-4534]
CCTTTGACGTTGGAGTCCACGTTCTTT
[37 nt withheld, positions 4562-4598]
ACCCTATCTCGGTCTATTCTTTTGATTTATAAGGGATTTTGCCGATTTCGGCCTATTGGTTAAAAAATGA
GCTGATTTAACAAAAATTTAACGCGAATTAATTCTGTGGAATGTGTGTCAGTTAGGGTGTGGAAAGTCCC
CAGGCTCCCCAGCAGGCAGAAGTATGCAAAGCATGCATCTCAATTAGTCAGCAACCAGGTGTGGAAAGTC
CCCAGGCTCCCCAGCAGGCAGAAGTATGCAAAGCATGCATCTCAATTAGTCAGCAACCATAGTCCCGCCC
CTAACTCCGCCCATCCCGCCCCTAACTCCGCCCAGTTCCGCCCATTCTCCGCCCCATGGCTGACTAATTT
TTTTTATTTATGCAGAGGCCGAGGCCGCCTCTGCCTCTGAGCTATTCCAGAAGTAGTGAGGAGGCTTTTT
TGGAGGCCTAGGCTTTTGCAAAAAGCTCCCGGGAGCTTGTATATCCATTTTCGGATCTGATCAAGAGACA
GGATGAGGATCGTTTCGCATGATTGAACAAGATGGATTGCACGCAGGTTCTCCGGCCGCTTGGGTGGAGA
GGCTATTCGGCTATGACTGGGCACAACAGACAATCGGCTGCTCTGATGCCGCCGTGTTCCGGCTGTCAGC
GCAGGGGCGCCCGGTTCTTTTTGTCAAGACCGACCTGTCCGGTGCCCTGAATGAACTGCAGGACGAGGCA
GCGCGGCTATCGTGGCTGGCCACGACGGGCGTTCCTTGCGCAGCTGTGCTCGACGTTGTCACTGAAGCGG
GAAGGGACTGGCTGCTATTGGGCGAAGTGCCGGGGCAGGATCTCCTGTCATCTCACCTTGCTCCTGCCGA
GAAAGTATCCATCATGGCTGATGCAATGCGGCGGCTGCATACGCTTGATCCGGCTACCTGCCCATTCGAC
CACCAAGCGAAACATCGCATCGAGCGAGCACGTACTCGGATGGAAGCCGGTCTTGTCGATCAGGATGATC
TGGACGAAGAGCATCAGGGGCTCGCGCCAGCCGAACTGTTCGCCAGGCTCAAGGCGCGCATGCCCGACGG
CGAGGATCTCGTCGTGACCCATGGCGATGCCTGCTTGCCGAATATCATGGTGGAAAATGGCCGCTTTTCT
GGATTCATCGACTGTGGCCGGCTGGGTGTGGCGGACCGCTATCAGGACATAGCGTTGGCTACCCGTGATA
TTGCTGAAGAGCTTGGCGGCGAATGGGCTGACCGCTTCCTCGTGCTTTACGGTATCGCCGCTCCCGATTC
GCAGCGCATCGCCTTCTATCGCCTTCTTGACGAGTTCTTCTGAGCGGGACTCTGGGGTTCGAAATGACCG
ACCAAGCGACGCCCAACCTGCCATCACGAGATTTCGATTCCACCGCCGCCTTCTATGAAAGGTTGGGCTT
CGGAATCGTTTTCCGGGACGCCGGCTGGATGATCCTCCAGCGCGGGGATCTCATGCTGGAGTTCTTCGCC
CACCCCAACTTGTTTATTGCAGCTTATAATGGTTACAAATAAAGCAATAGCATCACAAATTTCACAAATA
AAGCATTTTTTTCACTGCATTCTAGTTGTGGTTTGTCCAAACTCATCAATGTATCTTATCATGTCTGTAT
ACCGTCGACCTCTAGCTAGAGCTTGGCGTAATCATGGTCATAGCTGTTTCCTGTGTGAAATTGTTATCCG
CTCACAATTCCACACAACATACGAGCCGGAAGCATAAAGTGTAAAGCCTGGGGTGCCTAATGAGTGAGCT
AACTCACATTAATTGCGTTGCGCTCACTGCCCGCTTTCCAGTCGGGAAACCTGTCGTGCCAGCTGCATTA
ATGAATCGGCCAACGCGCGGGGAGAGGCGGTTTGCGTATTGGGCGCTCTTCCGCTTCCTCGCTCACTGAC
TCGCTGCGCTCGGTCGTTCGGCTGCGGCGAGCGGTATCAGCTCACTCAAAGGCGGTAATACGGTTATCCA
CAGAATCAGGGGATAACGCAGGAAAGAACATGTGAGCAAAAGGCCAGCAAAAGGCCAGGAACCGTAAAAA
GGCCGCGTTGCTGGCGTTTTTCCATAGGCTCCGCCCCCCTGACGAGCATCACAAAAATCGACGCTCAAGT
CAGAGGTGGCGAAACCCGACAGGACTATAAAGATACCAGGCGTTTCCCCCTGGAAGCTCCCTCGTGCGCT
CTCCTGTTCCGACCCTGCCGCTTACCGGATACCTGTCCGCCTTTCTCCCTTCGGGAAGCGTGGCGCTTTC
TCATAGCTCACGCTGTAGGTATCTCAGTTCGGTGTAGGTCGTTCGCTCCAAGCTGGGCTGTGTGCACGAA
CCCCCCGTTCAGCCCGACCGCTGCGCCTTATCCGGTAACTATCGTCTTGAGTCCAACCCGGTAAGACACG
ACTTATCGCCACTGGCAGCAGCCACTGGTAACAGGATTAGCAGAGCGAGGTATGTAGGCGGTGCTACAGA
GTTCTTGAAGTGGTGGCCTAACTACGGCTACACTAGAAGAACAGTATTTGGTATCTGCGCTCTGCTGAAG
CCAGTTACCTTCGGAAAAAGAGTTGGTAGCTCTTGATCCGGCAAACAAACCACCGCTGGTAGCGGTGGTT
TTTTTGTTTGCAAGCAGCAGATTACGCGCAGAAAAAAAGGATCTCAAGAAGATCCTTTGATCTTTTCTAC
GGGGTCTGACGCTCAGTGGAACGAAAACTCACGTTAAGGGATTTTGGTCATGAGATTATCAAAAAGGATC
TTCACCTAGATCCTTTTAAATTAAAAATGAAGTTTTAAATCAATCTAAAGTATATATGAGTAAACTTGGT
CTGACAGTTACCAATGCTTAATCAGTGAGGCACCTATCTCAGCGATCTGTCTATTTCGTTCATCCATAGT
TGCCTGACTCCCCGTCGTGTAGATAACTACGATACGGGAGGGCTTACCATCTGGCCCCAGTGCTGCAATG
ATACCGCGAGACCCACGCTCACCGGCTCCAGATTTATCAGCAATAAACCAGCCAGCCGGAAGGGCCGAGC
GCAGAAGTGGTCCTGCAACTTTATCCGCCTCCATCCAGTCTATTAATTGTTGCCGGGAAGCTAGAGTAAG
TAGTTCGCCAGTTAATAGTTTGCGCAACGTTGTTGCCATTGCTACAGGCATCGTGGTGTCACGCTCGTCG
TTTGGTATGGCTTCATTCAGCTCCGGTTCCCAACGATCAAGGCGAGTTACATGATCCCCCATGTTGTGCA
AAAAAGCGGTTAGCTCCTTCGGTCCTCCGATCGTTGTCAGAAGTAAGTTGGCCGCAGTGTTATCACTCAT
GGTTATGGCAGCACTGCATAATTCTCTTACTGTCATGCCATCCGTAAGATGCTTTTCTGTGACTGGTGAG
TACTCAACCAAGTCATTCTGAGAATAGTGTATGCGGCGACCGAGTTGCTCTTGCCCGGCGTCAATACGGG
ATAATACCGCGCCACATAGCAGAACTTTAAAAGTGCTCATCATTGGAAAACGTTCTTCGGGGCGAAAACT
CTCAAGGATCTTACCGCTGTTGAGATCCAGTTCGATGTAACCCACTCGTGCACCCAACTGATCTTCAGCA
TCTTTTACTTTCACCAGCGTTTCTGGGTGAGCAAAAACAGGAAGGCAAAATGCCGCAAAAAAGGGAATAA
GGGCGACACGGAAATGTTGAATACTCATACTCTTCCTTTTTCAATATTATTGAAGCATTTATCAGGGTTA
TTGTCTCATGAGCGGATACATATTTGAATGTATTTAGAAAAATAAACAAATAGGGGTTCCGCGCACATTT
CCCCGAAAAGTGCCACCTGACGTCGACGGATCGGGAGATCTCCCGATCCCCTATGGTGCACTCTCAGTAC
AATCTGCTCTGATGCCGCATAGTTAAGCCAGTATCTGCTCCCTGCTTGTGTGTTGGAGGTCGCTGAGTAG
TGCGCGAGCAAAATTTAAGCTACAACAAGGCAAGGCTTGACCGACAATTGCATGAAGAATCTGCTTAGGG
TTAGGCGTTTTGCGCTGCTTCGCGATGTACGGGCCAGATATACGCGTT
