>Addgene plasmid #27636 | pcdna3 flag - ULK1 wt | addgene partial sequence | sequence record 33966 | 27636 with CMV-F
GAGCTCTCTGGCTAACTAGAGAACCCACTGCTTACTGGCTTATCGAAATTAATACGACTCACTATAGGGA
GACCCAAGCTGCCACCATGGACTACAAGGACGACGACGATAAGGAATTCGTTATCACAAGTTTGTACAAA
AAAGCAGGCTTCGAGCCGGGCCGAGGCGGCGTCGAGACCGTGGGCAAGTTCGAGTTCTCTCGCAAGGACC
TGATTGGACACGGCGCCTTCGCGGTGGTCTTCAAGGGTCGACACCGCGAGAAGCACGACCTGGAGGTGGC
CGTCAAATGCATTAACAAGAAGAACCTTGCCAAGTCCCAAACACTGCTGGGAAAGGAAATCAAAATCCTG
AAGGAACTAAAGCACGAAAACATCGTGGCGCTGTATGACTTCCAGGAAATGGCTAATTCTGTCTACCTGG
TCATGGAGTATTGTAATGGTGGAGACCTGGCTGACTACCTGCACACTATGCGCACACTGAGTGAAGACAC
TGTCAGGCTTTTCCTACAGCAGATCGCTGGCGCCATGCGGCTGCTGCACAGCAAGGGCATCATCCACCGG
GACCTGAAGCCCCAAAACATCCTGCTGTCCAACCCTGGGGGCCGCCGGGCCAACCCCAGCAACATCCGAG
TCAAGATTGCTGACTTTGGATTCGCTCGGTACCTCCAGAGCAACATGATGGCGGCCACACTCTGTGGTTC
TCCTATGTACATGGCTCCTGAGGTCATTATGTCCCAGCACTACGATGGAAAGGCTGACCTGTGGAGCATT
GGCACCATTGTCTACCAGTGTCT
